Addgene plasmid #21024: MSX1-pET
Depositing lab: Corey Largman. Depositing organization: San Francisco VA Health Care System. Publication: The human homeobox genes MSX-1, MSX-2, and MOX-1 are differentially expressed in the dermis and epidermis in fetal and adult skin. Stelnicki EJ, Koemuves LG, Holmes D, Clavin W, Harrison MR, Adzick NS, Largman C. Differentiation. 1997 Oct . 62(1):33-41. 10.1046/j.1432-0436.1997.6210033.x PubMed 9373945.
Backbone
  Vector backbone: pET-28a
  Backbone manufacturer: Novagen
  Backbone size w/o insert (bp): 5369
  Vector type: Bacterial Expression
Growth in bacteria
  Bacterial resistance: Kanamycin, 50 μg/mL
  Growth temperature: 37°C
  Growth strain: DH5alpha
  Copy number: High Copy
Gene/Insert
  Gene/Insert name: MSX1
  Species: M. musculus (mouse)
  Insert size (bp): 1200
  Entrez Gene: Msx1 (a.k.a. Hox-7, Hox7, Hox7.1, msh)
  Tag / fusion protein: His (N terminal on backbone); T7 tag (N terminal on backbone)
  Cloning method: Restriction Enzyme; 5′ cloning site XhoI (destroyed during cloning); 3′ cloning site SacI (not destroyed)
  Sequencing primers: 5′ T7; 3′ T7 term
Terms and licenses: Academic/Nonprofit Terms; Industry Terms: Not Available to Industry
How to cite: MSX1-pET was a gift from Corey Largman (Addgene plasmid # 21024 ; http://n2t.net/addgene:21024 ; RRID:Addgene_21024)
