[The description below was written by a language model from this plasmid's Addgene catalogue record.]
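Description:
MSX1-pET is a bacterial expression plasmid built on the Novagen pET-28a backbone (about 5.4 kb without insert) and carries a roughly 1.2 kb insert encoding mouse Msx1, a homeobox transcription factor also known as Hox-7 or Hox7.1. The plasmid confers kanamycin resistance and is recorded as high copy, with DH5alpha listed as the strain used for propagation. No feature table accompanies the record, so individual elements can only be inferred from the named backbone. pET-28a vectors generally drive expression from a T7 promoter under lac operator control, followed by a T7 terminator. The T7 and T7 terminator sequencing primers listed for this plasmid fit that layout. Expression from such a promoter requires a host that supplies T7 RNA polymerase, rather than the cloning strain used for maintenance.

The Msx1 coding sequence is fused to two N-terminal tags provided by the backbone. One is a polyhistidine tag, which allows purification by immobilised metal affinity chromatography, and the other is a T7 epitope tag, which allows antibody detection. The insert was placed by restriction cloning, with a 5′ XhoI junction that was destroyed in the process and a 3′ SacI site that remains intact. The record does not say whether the insert covers the full-length open reading frame or includes untranslated sequence.

The construct is suited to producing recombinant, tagged Msx1 protein in E. coli. The associated publication examines expression of MSX-1, MSX-2 and MOX-1 homeobox genes in fetal and adult skin, but the record does not state how this plasmid was used in that work.
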