>Addgene plasmid #21024 | MSX1-pET | addgene partial sequence | sequence record 26830 | 21024 with T7-Term
GGGNANTCNCTTCTTTCGGGCTTTGTTAGCAGCCGGATCTCAGTGGTGGTGGTGGTGGTGCTCGAGTGCG
GCCGCAAGCTTGTCGACGGAGCTCGGTACCCGGGGATCCTCTAGATTTTTCTCGAAAAACCTAGACACTT
CCGACCATTCTTTTTCTTCCCAGAAGGGGTCAGATGAGGAAGGTTTAGGAAGCGACAACCAGGAGGAAGT
GTGTAGCAAGGGGTTTAAGAGAAGGGACCAGGTGGTATAGGGCAGCAGAGCTTCCTAGGAAGGACTCCCG
CTGCTCTGCTCAAAGAGGTGGCTGGGGAGGGGATGGCACCACAGGGAGGTGACTCTGGACCCACCTAAGT
CAGGTGGTACATGCTGTAGCCTACATGGGCGGTGTAGAGTCCCACGGGCGCTACAGGCAGCGCGGCGCGC
TGGAAAGGGCCAGAGGCACTGTAGAGTGAGGCGCCCGCAGCTGCAGCCACCGCTGCAGGACCGCCAAGAG
GAAAAGAGAGGCCGAAGGCAGCAGGCGGCAACATGGGTTTCGCGGCCATCTTCAGCTTCTCCAGCTCCGC
CTCCTGCAGTCTCTTGGCCTTAGCGCGACGGTTCTGGAACCAGATCTTCACCTGGGTCTCGGTGAGGCTG
AGCGAGCTGGAGAATTCCGCGCGCTCGGCAATAGACAGGTACTGCTTCTGGCGGAACTTGCGCTCCAGAG
CCAGCAGCTGAGCTGTGGTGAAAGGCGTCCTGGGCTTGCGGTTGGTCTTGTGCTGCNNNNNGGGTGCATG
CTGGGGGNNCTCAGCCGTCTGGCTGNGGGCGGGGGAGAAGCGGGGGNNNNNNGCCNTCCCCCGGGGNCCC
GAANNNNNTTTC
