>Addgene plasmid #21024 | MSX1-pET | addgene partial sequence | sequence record 86464 | T7 5'-TAATACGACTCACTATAGGG-3'
ACTTTAAGAAGGAGATATACCATGGGCAGCAGCCATCATCATCATCATCACAGCAGCGGCCTGGTGCCGC
GCGGCAGCCATATGGCTAGCATGACTGGTGGACAGCAAATGGGTCGCGGATCTCGAGCTGCGGCTGGAGG
GGGGGTCCGGCTCTGCATGGCCCCGGCTGCTGCTATGACTTCTTTGCCACTCGGTGTCAAAGTGGAGGAC
TCCGCCTTCGCCAAGCCTGCTGGGGGAGGCGTTGGCCAAGCCCCCGGGGCTGCTGCGGCCACCGCAACCG
CCATGGGCACAGATGAGGAGGGGGCCAAGCCCAAAGTGCCCGCTTCACTCCTGCCCTTCAGCGTGGAGGC
CCTCATGGCCGATCACAGGAAGCCCGGGGCCAAGGAGAGCGTCCTGGTGGCCTCCGAAGGGGCTCAGGCA
GCGGGTGGCTCGGTGCAGCACTTGGGCACCCGGCCCGGGTCTCTGGGCGCCCCGGATGCGCCCTCCTCGC
CGCGGCCTCTCGGCCATTTCTCAGTCGGAGGACTCCTCAAGCTGCCAGAAGATGCTCTGGTGAAGGCCGA
AAGCCCCGAGAAACTAGATCGGACCCCGTGGA
